Addgene plasmid #147824: pnEA-NpG-HsNanos1_40-56-Strep_W
Purpose: Bacterial Expression of HsNanos1_40-56
Depositing lab: Elisa Izaurralde. Depositing organization: Max Planck Institute for Developmental Biology. Publication: Structural basis for the Nanos-mediated recruitment of the CCR4-NOT complex and translational repression. Bhandari D, Raisch T, Weichenrieder O, Jonas S, Izaurralde E. Genes Dev. 2014 Apr 15;28(8):888-901. doi: 10.1101/gad.237289.113. PubMed 24736845.
Backbone
  Vector backbone: Unknown
  Vector type: Bacterial Expression
Growth in bacteria
  Bacterial resistance: Ampicillin, 100 μg/mL
  Growth temperature: 37°C
  Growth strain: DH5alpha
  Copy number: Low Copy
Gene/Insert
  Gene/Insert name: HsNanos1_40-56
  Species: H. sapiens (human)
  Entrez Gene: NANOS1 (a.k.a. RP11-498J9.3, NOS1)
  Cloning method: Unknown
Terms and licenses: Academic/Nonprofit Terms; Industry Terms: Not Available to Industry
Depositor comments: Plasmids from this collection were made available to the research community and donated after the lab closed. Please note that the sequence provided by the depositing laboratory may be theoretical/predicted or based on Sanger sequencing results. There may be discrepancies between sequencing results obtained by Addgene and the depositor sequence. If an Addgene verified sequence is not available, please contact before placing your order to request that our lab fully sequence the plasmid.
How to cite: pnEA-NpG-HsNanos1_40-56-Strep_W was a gift from Elisa Izaurralde (Addgene plasmid # 147824 ; http://n2t.net/addgene:147824 ; RRID:Addgene_147824)
