[The description below was written by a language model from this plasmid's Addgene catalogue record and pLannotate feature annotations shown in this document.]
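Description:
pnEA-NpG-HsNanos1_40-56-Strep_W is a 6,457-nt bacterial expression plasmid for producing a short peptide from human NANOS1, residues 40–56 as indicated by the insert name. The catalogue lists the backbone as unknown, but the annotated features show a pBR322/pET-like architecture. It carries a ColE1/pMB1-type origin together with the bom mobility region and the rop gene, which keeps copy number low and agrees with the recorded low-copy status. Selection is by ampicillin through the bla gene under its own promoter. Several fragments of the tetracycline efflux gene and its promoter are scattered around the expression cassette. These are non-functional remnants of the parental vector rather than a usable marker.

The expression cassette is a T7 promoter followed by a lac operator and the T7 gene 10 ribosome binding site. A lacI gene on the plasmid supplies repressor, so transcription is IPTG-inducible in hosts that provide T7 RNA polymerase. The open reading frame begins with Schistosoma japonicum glutathione S-transferase. A gap of roughly a hundred nucleotides follows GST, presumably holding linker sequence and the unannotated NANOS1 segment, and then a Strep-tag II match, so the product appears to be an N-terminal GST, C-terminal Strep fusion. The short "SET1" hit just before the T7 terminator is probably residual vector sequence from T7 gene 10. The table does not annotate a protease cleavage site.

The associated study concerns the structural basis of Nanos-mediated recruitment of the CCR4-NOT complex, so this plasmid likely served to make tagged peptide for purification and for binding or structural work. The depositor sequence may be theoretical rather than fully verified.
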