Features (pLannotate 1.2.2; 20 found; start..end, strand, type, name):
    104..208     +  promoter       AmpR promoter: bla
    209..1069    +  CDS            AmpR: β-lactamase; bla; confers resistance to ampicillin, carbenicillin, and related antibiotics
   1240..1828    +  rep_origin     ori: high-copy-number ColE1/pMB1/pBR322/pUC origin of replication
   2014..2156    -  misc_feature   bom: basis of mobility region from pBR322
   2258..2449    -  CDS            rop: Rop protein, which maintains plasmids at low copy number; rop
   2466..2846    +  CDS            YPB1_ECOLX: Protein predicted: Swiss-Prot protein existence level 4. From Escherichia coli.
   3088..3712    -  CDS            TcR (fragment): tetracycline efflux protein; tet; confers resistance to tetracycline
   3727..3748    -  protein_bind   CAP binding site: CAP binding activates transcription in the presence of cAMP. E. coli catabolite activator protein
   3761..4843    -  CDS            lacI: lac repressor; lacI; The lac repressor binds to the lac operator to inhibit transcription in E. coli. This inhibition can be relieved by adding lactose or isopropyl-β-D-thiogalactopyranoside (IPTG).
   4844..4921    -  promoter       lacI promoter: lacI
   4929..5208    -  CDS            TcR (fragment): tetracycline efflux protein; tet; confers resistance to tetracycline
   5230..5248    +  promoter       T7 promoter: promoter for bacteriophage T7 RNA polymerase
   5249..5273    +  protein_bind   lac operator: The lac repressor binds to the lac operator to inhibit transcription in E. coli. This inhibition can be relieved by adding lactose or isopropyl-β-D-thiogalactopyranoside (IPTG). lac repressor encoded by lacI
   5288..5310    +  RBS            RBS: efficient ribosome binding site from bacteriophage T7 gene 10 (Olins and Rangwala, 1989)
   5321..5971    +  CDS            GST: glutathione S-transferase from Schistosoma japonicum
   6088..6110    +  CDS            Strep-Tag II (fragment): peptide that binds Strep-Tactin®, an engineered form of streptavidin
   6141..6190    +  CDS            SET1 (fragment): solubility-enhancement tag derived from T7 phage gene 10B
   6198..6245    +  terminator     T7 terminator: transcription terminator for bacteriophage T7 RNA polymerase
   6268..6372    -  CDS            TcR (fragment): tetracycline efflux protein; tet; confers resistance to tetracycline
   6420..6448    -  promoter       tet promoter: E. coli promoter for tetracycline efflux protein gene
>Addgene plasmid #147824 | pnEA-NpG-HsNanos1_40-56-Strep_W | depositor full sequence | sequence record 290271 | Full Sequence
TTCTTGAAGACGAAAGGGCCTCGTGATACGCCTATTTTTATAGGTTAATGTCATGATAATAATGGTTTCT
TAGACGTCAGGTGGCACTTTTCGGGGAAATGTGCGCGGAACCCCTATTTGTTTATTTTTCTAAATACATT
CAAATATGTATCCGCTCATGAGACAATAACCCTGATAAATGCTTCAATAATATTGAAAAAGGAAGAGTAT
GAGTATTCAACATTTCCGTGTCGCCCTTATTCCCTTTTTTGCGGCATTTTGCCTTCCTGTTTTTGCTCAC
CCAGAAACGCTGGTGAAAGTAAAAGATGCTGAAGATCAGTTGGGTGCACGAGTGGGTTACATCGAACTGG
ATCTCAACAGCGGTAAGATCCTTGAGAGTTTTCGCCCCGAAGAACGTTTTCCAATGATGAGCACTTTTAA
AGTTCTGCTATGTGGCGCGGTATTATCCCGTGTTGACGCCGGGCAAGAGCAACTCGGTCGCCGCATACAC
TATTCTCAGAATGACTTGGTTGAGTACTCACCAGTCACAGAAAAGCATCTTACGGATGGCATGACAGTAA
GAGAATTATGCAGTGCTGCCATAACCATGAGTGATAACACTGCGGCCAACTTACTTCTGACAACGATCGG
AGGACCGAAGGAGCTAACCGCTTTTTTGCACAACATGGGGGATCATGTAACTCGCCTTGATCGTTGGGAA
CCGGAGCTGAATGAAGCCATACCAAACGACGAGCGTGACACCACGATGCCTGCAGCAATGGCAACAACGT
TGCGCAAACTATTAACTGGCGAACTACTTACTCTAGCTTCCCGGCAACAATTAATAGACTGGATGGAGGC
GGATAAAGTTGCAGGACCACTTCTGCGCTCGGCCCTTCCGGCTGGCTGGTTTATTGCTGATAAATCTGGA
GCCGGTGAGCGTGGGTCTCGCGGTATCATTGCAGCACTGGGGCCAGATGGTAAGCCCTCCCGTATCGTAG
TTATCTACACGACGGGGAGTCAGGCAACTATGGATGAACGAAATAGACAGATCGCTGAGATAGGTGCCTC
ACTGATTAAGCATTGGTAACTGTCAGACCAAGTTTACTCATATATACTTTAGATTGATTTAAAACTTCAT
TTTTAATTTAAAAGGATCTAGGTGAAGATCCTTTTTGATAATCTCATGACCAAAATCCCTTAACGTGAGT
TTTCGTTCCACTGAGCGTCAGACCCCGTAGAAAAGATCAAAGGATCTTCTTGAGATCCTTTTTTTCTGCG
CGTAATCTGCTGCTTGCAAACAAAAAAACCACCGCTACCAGCGGTGGTTTGTTTGCCGGATCAAGAGCTA
CCAACTCTTTTTCCGAAGGTAACTGGCTTCAGCAGAGCGCAGATACCAAATACTGTCCTTCTAGTGTAGC
CGTAGTTAGGCCACCACTTCAAGAACTCTGTAGCACCGCCTACATACCTCGCTCTGCTAATCCTGTTACC
AGTGGCTGCTGCCAGTGGCGATAAGTCGTGTCTTACCGGGTTGGACTCAAGACGATAGTTACCGGATAAG
GCGCAGCGGTCGGGCTGAACGGGGGGTTCGTGCACACAGCCCAGCTTGGAGCGAACGACCTACACCGAAC
TGAGATACCTACAGCGTGAGCTATGAGAAAGCGCCACGCTTCCCGAAGGGAGAAAGGCGGACAGGTATCC
GGTAAGCGGCAGGGTCGGAACAGGAGAGCGCACGAGGGAGCTTCCAGGGGGAAACGCCTGGTATCTTTAT
AGTCCTGTCGGGTTTCGCCACCTCTGACTTGAGCGTCGATTTTTGTGATGCTCGTCAGGGGGGCGGAGCC
TATGGAAAAACGCCAGCAACGCGGCCTTTTTACGGTTCCTGGCCTTTTGCTGGCCTTTTGCTCACATGTT
CTTTCCTGCGTTATCCCCTGATTCTGTGGATAACCGTATTACCGCCTTTGAGTGAGCTGATACCGCTCGC
CGCAGCCGAACGACCGAGCGCAGCGAGTCAGTGAGCGAGGAAGCGGAAGAGCGCCTGATGCGGTATTTTC
TCCTTACGCATCTGTGCGGTATTTCACACCGCATATATGGTGCACTCTCAGTACAATCTGCTCTGATGCC
GCATAGTTAAGCCAGTATACACTCCGCTATCGCTACGTGACTGGGTCATGGCTGCGCCCCGACACCCGCC
AACACCCGCTGACGCGCCCTGACGGGCTTGTCTGCTCCCGGCATCCGCTTACAGACAAGCTGTGACCGTC
TCCGGGAGCTGCATGTGTCAGAGGTTTTCACCGTCATCACCGAAACGCGCGAGGCAGCTGCGGTAAAGCT
CATCAGCGTGGTCGTGAAGCGATTCACAGATGTCTGCCTGTTCATCCGCGTCCAGCTCGTTGAGTTTCTC
CAGAAGCGTTAATGTCTGGCTTCTGATAAAGCGGGCCATGTTAAGGGCGGTTTTTTCCTGTTTGGTCACT
GATGCCTCCGTGTAAGGGGGATTTCTGTTCATGGGGGTAATGATACCGATGAAACGAGAGAGGATGCTCA
CGATACGGGTTACTGATGATGAACATGCCCGGTTACTGGAACGTTGTGAGGGTAAACAACTGGCGGTATG
GATGCGGCGGGACCAGAGAAAAATCACTCAGGGTCAATGCCAGCGCTTCGTTAATACAGATGTAGGTGTT
CCACAGGGTAGCCAGCAGCATCCTGCGATGCAGATCCGGAACATAATGGTGCAGGGCGCTGACTTCCGCG
TTTCCAGACTTTACGAAACACGGAAACCGAAGACCATTCATGTTGTTGCTCAGGTCGCAGACGTTTTGCA
GCAGCAGTCGCTTCACGTTCGCTCGCGTATCGGTGATTCATTCTGCTAACCAGTAAGGCAACCCCGCCAG
CCTAGCCGGGTCCTCAACGACAGGAGCACGATCATGCGCACCCGTGGCCAGGACCCAACGCTGCCCGAGA
TGCGCCGCGTGCGGCTGCTGGAGATGGCGGACGCGATGGATATGTTCTGCCAAGGGTTGGTTTGCGCATT
CACAGTTCTCCGCAAGAATTGATTGGCTCCAATTCTTGGAGTGGTGAATCCGTTAGCGAGGTGCCGCCGG
CTTCCATTCAGGTCGAGGTGGCCCGGCTCCATGCACCGCGACGCAACGCGGGGAGGCAGACAAGGTATAG
GGCGGCGCCTACAATCCATGCCAACCCGTTCCATGTGCTCGCCGAGGCGGCATAAATCGCCGTGACGATC
AGCGGTCCAGTGATCGAAGTTAGGCTGGTAAGAGCCGCGAGCGATCCTTGAAGCTGTCCCTGATGGTCGT
CATCTACCTGCCTGGACAGCATGGCCTGCAACGCGGGCATCCCGATGCCGCCGGAAGCGAGAAGAATCAT
AATGGGGAAGGCCATCCAGCCTCGCGTCGCGAACGCCAGCAAGACGTAGCCCAGCGCGTCGGCCGCCATG
CCGGCGATAATGGCCTGCTTCTCGCCGAAACGTTTGGTGGCGGGACCAGTGACGAAGGCTTGAGCGAGGG
CGTGCAAGATTCCGAATACCGCAAGCGACAGGCCGATCATCGTCGCGCTCCAGCGAAAGCGGTCCTCGCC
GAAAATGACCCAGAGCGCTGCCGGCACCTGTCCTACGAGTTGCATGATAAAGAAGACAGTCATAAGTGCG
GCGACGATAGTCATGCCCCGCGCCCACCGGAAGGAGCTGACTGGGTTGAAGGCTCTCAAGGGCATCGGTC
GAGATCCCGGTGCCTAATGAGTGAGCTAACTTACATTAATTGCGTTGCGCTCACTGCCCGCTTTCCAGTC
GGGAAACCTGTCGTGCCAGCTGCATTAATGAATCGGCCAACGCGCGGGGAGAGGCGGTTTGCGTATTGGG
CGCCAGGGTGGTTTTTCTTTTCACCAGTGAGACGGGCAACAGCTGATTGCCCTTCACCGCCTGGCCCTGA
GAGAGTTGCAGCAAGCGGTCCACGCTGGTTTGCCCCAGCAGGCGAAAATCCTGTTTGATGGTGGTTAACG
GCGGGATATAACATGAGCTGTCTTCGGTATCGTCGTATCCCACTACCGAGATATCCGCACCAACGCGCAG
CCCGGACTCGGTAATGGCGCGCATTGCGCCCAGCGCCATCTGATCGTTGGCAACCAGCATCGCAGTGGGA
ACGATGCCCTCATTCAGCATTTGCATGGTTTGTTGAAAACCGGACATGGCACTCCAGTCGCCTTCCCGTT
CCGCTATCGGCTGAATTTGATTGCGAGTGAGATATTTATGCCAGCCAGCCAGACGCAGACGCGCCGAGAC
AGAACTTAATGGGCCCGCTAACAGCGCGATTTGCTGGTGACCCAATGCGACCAGATGCTCCACGCCCAGT
CGCGTACCGTCTTCATGGGAGAAAATAATACTGTTGATGGGTGTCTGGTCAGAGACATCAAGAAATAACG
CCGGAACATTAGTGCAGGCAGCTTCCACAGCAATGGCATCCTGGTCATCCAGCGGATAGTTAATGATCAG
CCCACTGACGCGTTGCGCGAGAAGATTGTGCACCGCCGCTTTACAGGCTTCGACGCCGCTTCGTTCTACC
ATCGACACCACCACGCTGGCACCCAGTTGATCGGCGCGAGATTTAATCGCCGCGACAATTTGCGACGGCG
CGTGCAGGGCCAGACTGGAGGTGGCAACGCCAATCAGCAACGACTGTTTGCCCGCCAGTTGTTGTGCCAC
GCGGTTGGGAATGTAATTCAGCTCCGCCATCGCCGCTTCCACTTTTTCCCGCGTTTTCGCAGAAACGTGG
CTGGCCTGGTTCACCACGCGGGAAACGGTCTGATAAGAGACACCGGCATACTCTGCGACATCGTATAACG
TTACTGGTTTCACATTCACCACCCTGAATTGACTCTCTTCCGGGCGCTATCATGCCATACCGCGAAAGGT
TTTGCGCCATTCGATGGTGTCCGGGATCTCGACGCTCTCCCTTATGCGACTCCTGCATTAGGAAGCAGCC
CAGTAGTAGGTTGAGGCCGTTGAGCACCGCCGCCGCAAGGAATGGTGCATGCAAGGAGATGGCGCCCAAC
AGTCCCCCGGCCACGGGGCCTGCCACCATACCCACGCCGAAACAAGCGCTCATGAGCCCGAAGTGGCGAG
CCCGATCTTCCCCATCGGTGATGTCGGCGATATAGGCGCCAGCAACCGCACCTGTGGCGCCGGTGATGCC
GGCCACGATGCGTCCGGCGTAGAGGATCGAGATCTCGATCCCGCGAAATTAATACGACTCACTATAGGGG
AATTGTGAGCGGATAACAATTCCCCACTAGTAATAATTTTGTTTAACTTTAAGAAGGAGATATACCATGG
CCCCTATACTAGGTTATTGGAAAATTAAGGGCCTTGTGCAACCCACTCGACTTCTTTTGGAATATCTTGA
AGAAAAATATGAAGAGCATTTGTATGAGCGCGATGAAGGTGATAAATGGCGAAACAAAAAGTTTGAATTG
GGTTTGGAGTTTCCCAATCTTCCTTATTATATTGATGGTGATGTTAAATTAACACAGTCTATGGCCATCA
TACGTTATATAGCTGACAAGCACAACATGTTGGGTGGTTGTCCAAAAGAGCGTGCAGAGATTTCAATGCT
TGAAGGAGCGGTTTTGGATATTAGATACGGTGTTTCGAGAATTGCATATAGTAAAGACTTTGAAACTCTC
AAAGTTGATTTTCTTAGCAAGCTACCTGAAATGCTGAAAATGTTCGAAGATCGTTTATGTCATAAAACAT
ATTTAAATGGTGATCATGTAACCCATCCTGACTTCATGTTGTATGACGCTCTTGATGTTGTTTTATACAT
GGACCCAATGTGCCTGGATGCGTTCCCAAAATTAGTTTGTTTTAAAAAACGTATTGAAGCTATCCCACAA
ATTGATAAGTACTTGAAATCCAGCAAGTATATAGCATGGCCTTTGCAGGGCTGGCAAGCCACGTTTGGTG
GTGGCGACCATCCGCCAAAATCGGATGGTACCGGCAGCGGCCTGGAAGTTCTGTTCCAGGGGCCCCATAT
GCTCGAGTTCAGCAGCTGGAACGATTACCTGGGCCTGGCCACCCTGATCACCAAGGCCGGCAGCAGCTGG
AGCCACCCGCAGTTCGAAAAATAATTCTAGAGCTAGCCCTAGGAGATCCGGCTGCTAACAAAGCCCGAAA
GGAAGCTGAGTTGGCTGCTGCCACCGCTGAGCAATAACTAGCATAACCCCTTGGGGCCTCTAAACGGGTC
TTGAGGGGTTTTTTGCTGAAAGGAGGAACTATATCCGGATATCCCGCAAGAGGCCCGGCAGTACCGGCAT
AACCAAGCCTATGCCTACAGCATCCAGGGTGACGGTGCCGAGGATGACGATGAGCGCATTGTTAGATTTC
ATACACGGTGCCTGACTGCGTTAGCAATTTAACTGTGATAAACTACCGCATTAAAGCTTATCGATGATAA
GCTGTCAAACATGAGAA
